Addgene plasmid #22344: pCI-MOR107-1
Depositing lab: Hiroaki Matsunami. Depositing organization: Duke University. Publication: Odor coding by a Mammalian receptor repertoire. Saito H, Chi Q, Zhuang H, Matsunami H, Mainland JD. Sci Signal. 2009 . 2(60):ra9. 10.1126/scisignal.2000016 PubMed 19261596.
Backbone
  Vector backbone: pCI
  Backbone manufacturer: Promega
  Backbone size w/o insert (bp): 4006
  Vector type: Mammalian Expression
Growth in bacteria
  Bacterial resistance: Ampicillin, 100 μg/mL
  Growth temperature: 37°C
  Growth strain: DH5alpha
  Copy number: Unknown
Gene/Insert
  Gene/Insert name: MOR107-1 (alt name: Mus musculus olfactory receptor 323)
  Species: M. musculus (mouse)
  Insert size (bp): 972
  GenBank ID: NM_146376
  Entrez Gene: Olfr323 (a.k.a. MOR107-1, RP23-128D9.5)
  Tag / fusion protein: Rho (N terminal on insert)
  Cloning method: Restriction Enzyme; 5′ cloning site NheI (not destroyed); 3′ cloning site NotI (not destroyed)
  Sequencing primers: 5′ T7; 3′ EBV-rev
Terms and licenses: Academic/Nonprofit Terms; Industry Terms: Not Available to Industry
How to cite: pCI-MOR107-1 was a gift from Hiroaki Matsunami (Addgene plasmid # 22344 ; http://n2t.net/addgene:22344 ; RRID:Addgene_22344)
