[The description below was written by a language model from this plasmid's Addgene catalogue record and pLannotate feature annotations shown in this document.]
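Description:
pCI-MOR107-1 is a mammalian expression plasmid built on the Promega pCI backbone that carries the mouse olfactory receptor MOR107-1 (Olfr323). The 972 bp insert was cloned between the NheI and NotI sites, both of which are retained, and the full construct is about 5.0 kb. It is propagated in E. coli through a high-copy ColE1/pUC-type origin and selected with ampicillin via the β-lactamase gene and its own promoter. An f1 phage origin is also present and would allow single-stranded DNA production. The short lacZα, rop, bom and SV40 large T antigen fragments in the feature table are backbone remnants rather than functional elements.

Expression in mammalian cells is driven by the human cytomegalovirus immediate-early enhancer and promoter, followed by the chimeric β-globin/immunoglobulin intron, which generally improves transcript processing and expression. A T7 promoter lies just upstream of the coding region and serves as a sequencing primer site; it could also support in vitro transcription. The SV40 polyadenylation signal terminates the transcript. The automated annotation labels the open reading frame as human OR11L1. This most likely reflects a best protein-homology match to a related odorant receptor, since the catalogue record identifies the insert as the mouse gene. The receptor carries an N-terminal Rho tag, a short leader from rhodopsin commonly added to odorant receptors to aid cell-surface trafficking and detection in heterologous cells. The tag is not annotated separately in the feature table.

The associated publication concerns odor coding across a mammalian receptor repertoire. This suggests the plasmid is one of a panel of tagged receptor clones for heterologous expression and odorant response screening, although the record does not describe a specific assay.
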