Features (pLannotate 1.2.2; 14 found; start..end, strand, type, name):
    140..517     +  enhancer       CMV enhancer: human cytomegalovirus immediate early enhancer
    519..718     +  promoter       CMV promoter: human cytomegalovirus (CMV) immediate early promoter
    857..989     +  intron         chimeric intron: chimera between introns from human β-globin and immunoglobulin heavy chain genes
   1034..1052    +  promoter       T7 promoter: promoter for bacteriophage T7 RNA polymerase
   1133..2065    +  CDS            OR11L1: O11L1_HUMAN - Experimental evidence at transcript level: Swiss-Prot protein existence level 2. Odorant receptor. From Homo sapiens (Human).
   2128..2249    -  polyA_signal   SV40 poly(A) signal: SV40 polyadenylation signal
   2272..2340    -  CDS            large T antigen (fragment): large T antigen from SV40 (simian virus 40)
   2359..2426    +  CDS            lacZα (fragment): LacZα fragment of β-galactosidase; lacZ fragment
   2430..2858    +  rep_origin     f1 ori (sequence partly withheld): f1 bacteriophage origin of replication; arrow indicates direction of (+) strand synthesis
   2886..2985    -  misc_feature   bom (fragment): basis of mobility region from pBR322
   3087..3122    -  CDS            rop (fragment): Rop protein, which maintains plasmids at low copy number; rop
   3217..3321    +  promoter       AmpR promoter: bla
   3322..4182    +  CDS            AmpR: β-lactamase; bla; confers resistance to ampicillin, carbenicillin, and related antibiotics
   4353..4941    +  rep_origin     ori: high-copy-number ColE1/pMB1/pBR322/pUC origin of replication
>Addgene plasmid #22344 | pCI-MOR107-1 | depositor full sequence | sequence record 10254 | Author sequence
TCAATATTGGCCATTAGCCATATTATTCATTGGTTATATAGCATAAATCAATATTGGCTATTGGCCATTG
CATACGTTGTATCTATATCATAATATGTACATTTATATTGGCTCATGTCCAATATGACCGCCATGTTGGC
ATTGATTATTGACTAGTTATTAATAGTAATCAATTACGGGGTCATTAGTTCATAGCCCATATATGGAGTT
CCGCGTTACATAACTTACGGTAAATGGCCCGCCTGGCTGACCGCCCAACGACCCCCGCCCATTGACGTCA
ATAATGACGTATGTTCCCATAGTAACGCCAATAGGGACTTTCCATTGACGTCAATGGGTGGAGTATTTAC
GGTAAACTGCCCACTTGGCAGTACATCAAGTGTATCATATGCCAAGTCCGCCCCCTATTGACGTCAATGA
CGGTAAATGGCCCGCCTGGCATTATGCCCAGTACATGACCTTACGGGACTTTCCTACTTGGCAGTACATC
TACGTATTAGTCATCGCTATTACCATGGTGATGCGGTTTTGGCAGTACACCAATGGGCGTGGATAGCGGT
TTGACTCACGGGGATTTCCAAGTCTCCACCCCATTGACGTCAATGGGAGTTTGTTTTGGCACCAAAATCA
ACGGGACTTTCCAAAATGTCGTAATAACCCCGCCCCGTTGACGCAAATGGGCGGTAGGCGTGTACGGTGG
GAGGTCTATATAAGCAGAGCTCGTTTAGTGAACCGTCAGATCACTAGAAGCTTTATTGCGGTAGTTTATC
ACAGTTAAATTGCTAACGCAGTCAGTGCTTCTGACACAACAGTCTCGAACTTAAGCTGCAGAAGTTGGTC
GTGAGGCACTGGGCAGGTAAGTATCAAGGTTACAAGACAGGTTTAAGGAGACCAATAGAAACTGGGCTTG
TCGAGACAGAGAAGACTCTTGCGTTTCTGATAGGCACCTATTGGTCTTACTGACATCCACTTTGCCTTTC
TCTCCACAGGTGTCCACTCCCAGTTCAATTACAGCTCTTAAGGCTAGAGTACTTAATACGACTCACTATA
GGCTAGCATGAATGGCACAGAAGGCCCTAACTTCTACGTGCCCTTCTCCAATGCGACGGGTGTGGTACGC
GAATTCACGCGTATGGAGCCCCAAAACCTATCCAAGGTCACGGAGTTTCAGCTCTTAGGATTCCAGAACC
TTCTTGAGTGGCAGTCCCTCCTCTTTGCCATCTTCCTGTGCTTCTATCTCCTCACCATCACAGGCAACAT
GGTGATCATCGGCGTGGTGAGTGAGGATCCGCGCCTGCGCGCGCCCATGTACACTTTCCTCCAACATCTG
TCCTTCCTGGAGATTTGGTACACATCCACCACGGTACCCCTGCTGCTGTCCAACCTGGCCTCCTGGGGAC
ACATGCTGTCCTTCTCCGCCTGCATGGCCCAGCTGTACTTCTTTGTGTTTTTTGGGGCTACCGAGTGTTT
CCTCCTTGCCGCAATGGCTTATGACCGGTACCTGGCCATCTGCCACCCGCTCCACTACTCTCTTCTCATG
AGCCCTGACAACTGCGCTGCTCTGGTAACAGTCTCCTGGGTGACAGGGGTGGGTACGGGCTTCCTGCCTT
CCCTCCTGATTTCTAAGTTGGACTTCTGTGGGCCCAACCGCATCAACCATTTCTTCTGTGACCTCCCTCC
GTTAATCCAGCTGTCCTGCTCCAGCGTCTATGTGACAGAAATGGCCATCTTTGTCCTGTCCATCGCTGTG
CTATGTATCTGTTTCCTCCTAACCCTGGTGTCCTACGTTTTCATAGTGTCCTCCATTCTGAGAATCCCCT
CCACTTCCGGCAGGATGAAGACGTTTTCTACATGTGGTTCCCACCTGGCTGTCGTCACCATCTACTACGG
GACCATGATCTCCATGTATGTACGCCCAAATGCACATTTGTCACCGGAACTCAACAAGGTCATTTCTGTC
TTCTACACCGTGGTCACTCCACTGCTGAACCCAGTTATCTACAGCCTGAGGAACAAAGACTTCAAAGAAG
CTGTGAGAAAAATCGTGAGAACCAAGTGTGGGGTCTACAGAGCCAGAGTGAAAGGAAGTGCCCTCACTAC
GTAGGCGGCCGCTTCGAGCAGACATGATAAGATACATTGATGAGTTTGGACAAACCACAACTAGAATGCA
GTGAAAAAAATGCTTTATTTGTGAAATTTGTGATGCTATTGCTTTATTTGTAACCATTATAAGCTGCAAT
AAACAAGTTAACAACAACAATTGCATTCATTTTATGTTTCAGGTTCAGGGGGAGATGTGGGAGGTTTTTT
AAAGCAAGTAAAACCTCTACAAATGTGGTAAAATCGATAAGGATCCGGGCTGGCGTAATAGCGAAGAGGC
CCGCACCGATCGCCCTTCCCAACAGTTGCGCAGCCTGAATGGCGAATGG
[124 nt withheld, positions 2430-2553]
C
[91 nt withheld, positions 2555-2645]
A
[49 nt withheld, positions 2647-2695]
CCTTTGACGTTGGAGTCCACGTTCTTT
[37 nt withheld, positions 2723-2759]
ACCCTATCTCGGTCTATTCTTTTGATTTATAAGGGATTTTGCCGATTTCGGCCTATTGGTTAAAAAATGA
GCTGATTTAACAAAAATTTAACGCGAATTTTAACAAAATATTAACGCTTACAATTTCCTGATGCGGTATT
TTCTCCTTACGCATCTGTGCGGTATTTCACACCGCATATGGTGCACTCTCAGTACAATCTGCTCTGATGC
CGCATAGTTAAGCCAGCCCCGACACCCGCCAACACCCGCTGACGCGCCCTGACGGGCTTGTCTGCTCCCG
GCATCCGCTTACAGACAAGCTGTGACCGTCTCCGGGAGCTGCATGTGTCAGAGGTTTTCACCGTCATCAC
CGAAACGCGCGAGACGAAAGGGCCTCGTGATACGCCTATTTTTATAGGTTAATGTCATGATAATAATGGT
TTCTTAGACGTCAGGTGGCACTTTTCGGGGAAATGTGCGCGGAACCCCTATTTGTTTATTTTTCTAAATA
CATTCAAATATGTATCCGCTCATGAGACAATAACCCTGATAAATGCTTCAATAATATTGAAAAAGGAAGA
GTATGAGTATTCAACATTTCCGTGTCGCCCTTATTCCCTTTTTTGCGGCATTTTGCCTTCCTGTTTTTGC
TCACCCAGAAACGCTGGTGAAAGTAAAAGATGCTGAAGATCAGTTGGGTGCACGAGTGGGTTACATCGAA
CTGGATCTCAACAGCGGTAAGATCCTTGAGAGTTTTCGCCCCGAAGAACGTTTTCCAATGATGAGCACTT
TTAAAGTTCTGCTATGTGGCGCGGTATTATCCCGTATTGACGCCGGGCAAGAGCAACTCGGTCGCCGCAT
ACACTATTCTCAGAATGACTTGGTTGAGTACTCACCAGTCACAGAAAAGCATCTTACGGATGGCATGACA
GTAAGAGAATTATGCAGTGCTGCCATAACCATGAGTGATAACACTGCGGCCAACTTACTTCTGACAACGA
TCGGAGGACCGAAGGAGCTAACCGCTTTTTTGCACAACATGGGGGATCATGTAACTCGCCTTGATCGTTG
GGAACCGGAGCTGAATGAAGCCATACCAAACGACGAGCGTGACACCACGATGCCTGTAGCAATGGCAACA
ACGTTGCGCAAACTATTAACTGGCGAACTACTTACTCTAGCTTCCCGGCAACAATTAATAGACTGGATGG
AGGCGGATAAAGTTGCAGGACCACTTCTGCGCTCGGCCCTTCCGGCTGGCTGGTTTATTGCTGATAAATC
TGGAGCCGGTGAGCGTGGGTCTCGCGGTATCATTGCAGCACTGGGGCCAGATGGTAAGCCCTCCCGTATC
GTAGTTATCTACACGACGGGGAGTCAGGCAACTATGGATGAACGAAATAGACAGATCGCTGAGATAGGTG
CCTCACTGATTAAGCATTGGTAACTGTCAGACCAAGTTTACTCATATATACTTTAGATTGATTTAAAACT
TCATTTTTAATTTAAAAGGATCTAGGTGAAGATCCTTTTTGATAATCTCATGACCAAAATCCCTTAACGT
GAGTTTTCGTTCCACTGAGCGTCAGACCCCGTAGAAAAGATCAAAGGATCTTCTTGAGATCCTTTTTTTC
TGCGCGTAATCTGCTGCTTGCAAACAAAAAAACCACCGCTACCAGCGGTGGTTTGTTTGCCGGATCAAGA
GCTACCAACTCTTTTTCCGAAGGTAACTGGCTTCAGCAGAGCGCAGATACCAAATACTGTTCTTCTAGTG
TAGCCGTAGTTAGGCCACCACTTCAAGAACTCTGTAGCACCGCCTACATACCTCGCTCTGCTAATCCTGT
TACCAGTGGCTGCTGCCAGTGGCGATAAGTCGTGTCTTACCGGGTTGGACTCAAGACGATAGTTACCGGA
TAAGGCGCAGCGGTCGGGCTGAACGGGGGGTTCGTGCACACAGCCCAGCTTGGAGCGAACGACCTACACC
GAACTGAGATACCTACAGCGTGAGCTATGAGAAAGCGCCACGCTTCCCGAAGGGAGAAAGGCGGACAGGT
ATCCGGTAAGCGGCAGGGTCGGAACAGGAGAGCGCACGAGGGAGCTTCCAGGGGGAAACGCCTGGTATCT
TTATAGTCCTGTCGGGTTTCGCCACCTCTGACTTGAGCGTCGATTTTTGTGATGCTCGTCAGGGGGGCGG
AGCCTATGGAAAAACGCCAGCAACGCGGCCTTTTTACGGTTCCTGGCCTTTTGCTGGCCTTTTGCTCACA
TGGCTCGACAGATCT
