>Addgene plasmid #22344 | pCI-MOR107-1 | addgene partial sequence | sequence record 28177 | 22344 with CMV-F
TAGCAGAGCTCGTTTAGTGACCGTCAGATCACTAGAAGCTTTATTGCGGTAGTTTATCACAGTTAAATTG
CTAACGCAGTCAGTGCTTCTGACACAACAGTCTCGAACTTAAGCTGCAGAAGTTGGTCGTGAGGCACTGG
GCAGGTAAGTATCAAGGTTACAAGACAGGTTTAAGGAGACCAATAGAAACTGGGCTTGTCGAGACAGAGA
AGACTCTTGCGTTTCTGATAGGCACCTATTGGTCTTACTGACATCCACTTTGCCTTTCTCTCCACAGGTG
TCCACTCCCAGTTCAATTACAGCTCTTAAGGCTAGAGTACTTAATACGACTCACTATAGGCTAGCATGAA
TGGCACAGAAGGCCCTAACTTCTACGTGCCCTTCTCCAATGCGACGGGTGTGGTACGCGAATTCACGCGT
ATGGAGCCCCAAAACCTATCCAAGGTCACGGAGTTTCAGCTCTTAGGATTCCAGAACCTTCTTGAGTGGC
AGTCCCTCCTCTTTGCCATCTTCCTGTGCTTCTATCTCCTCACCATCACAGGCAACATGGTGATCATCGG
CGTGGTGAGTGAGGATCCGCGCCTGCGCGCGCCCATGTACACTTTCT
