>Addgene plasmid #22344 | pCI-MOR107-1 | addgene partial sequence | sequence record 28178 | 22344 with T7
AACCTATCCAAGGTCACGGAGTTTCAGCTCTTAGGATTCCAGAACCTTCTTGAGTGGCAGTCCCTCCTCT
TTGCCATCTTCCTGTGCTTCTATCTCCTCACCATCACAGGCAACATGGTGATCATCGGCGTGGTGAGTGA
GGATCCGCGCCTGCGCGCGCCCATGTACACTTTCCTCCAACATCTGTCCTTCCTGGAGATTTGG
